>Addgene plasmid #59298 | pLL3.7 Mor2 shRNA | addgene partial sequence | sequence record 95243 | WPRE-R 5'-CATAGCGTAAAAGGAGCAACA-3'
AATTTTGTAATCCAGAGGTTGATTATCGATAAGCTTGATATCGAATTGTACCTAGTGGAACCGGAACCCT
TAAACATGTATAACTTCGTATAATGTATGCTATACGAAGTTATTAGGTCCCTCGACGAATTCCTACTTGT
ACAGCTCGTCCATGCCGAGAGTGATCCCGGCGGCGGTCACGAACTCCAGCAGGACCATGTGATCGCGCTT
CTCGTTGGGGTCTTTGCTCAGGGCGGACTGGGTGCTCAGGTAGTGGTTGTCGGGCAGCAGCACGGGGCCG
TCGCCGATGGGGGTGTTCTGCTGGTAGTGGTCGGCGAGCTGCACGCTGCCGTCCTCGATGTTGTGGCGGA
TCTTGAAGTTCACCTTGATGCCGTTCTTCTGCTTGTCGGCCATGATATAGACGTTGTGGCTGTTGTAGTT
GTACTCCAGCTTGTGCCCCAGGATGTTGCCGTCCTCCTTGAAGTCGATGCCCTTCAGCTCGATGCGGTTC
ACCAGGGTGTCGCCCTCGAACTTCACCTCGGCGCGGGTCTTG
