>Addgene plasmid #59298 | pLL3.7 Mor2 shRNA | addgene partial sequence | sequence record 97824 | U6 5'-cagtgcaggggaaagaatagtagac-3'
AACTAAAGAATTACAAAAACAAATTACAAAAATTCAAAATTTTCGGGTTTATTACAGGGCACAGCAGAGA
TCCAGTTTGGTTAGTACCGGGCCCGCTCTAGAGATCCGACGCGCCATCTCTAGGCCCGCGCCGGCCCCCT
CGCACAGACTTGTGGGAGAAGCTCGGCTACTCCCCTGCCCCGGTTAATTTGCATATAATATTTCCTAGTA
ACTATAGAGGCTTAATGTGCGATAAAAGACAGATAATCTGTTCTTTTTAATACTAGCTACATTTTACATG
ATAGGCTTGGATTTCTATAAGAGATACAAATACTAAATTATTATTTTAAAAAACAGCACAAAAGGAAACT
CACCCTAACTGTAAAGTAATTGTGTGTTTTGAGACTATAAATATCCCTTGGAGAAAAGCCTTGTTTGACT
GTTTCCTGGCACTTCTTCAAGAGAGAAGTGCC
