[The description below was written by a language model from this plasmid's Addgene catalogue record.]
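Description:
pLL3.7 Mor2 shRNA is a third-generation lentiviral RNAi vector built on the pLL3.7 (LentiLox) backbone, designed to knock down the mouse mu opioid receptor gene (written "Opmr1" in the record, evidently Oprm1). It is a high-copy plasmid propagated in bacteria under ampicillin selection. As with most lentiviral plasmids carrying repeated LTR sequences, a recombination-deficient host strain is recommended to keep it stable. The recorded total size is about 7.6 kb, which is slightly smaller than the stated size of the empty backbone, consistent with replacing a stuffer or polylinker segment during cloning.

The payload is a short hairpin RNA, Mor2, directed against the mouse receptor transcript and inserted between the HpaI and XhoI sites immediately downstream of a mouse U6 promoter. U6 is an RNA polymerase III promoter that produces small, precisely terminated transcripts suited to hairpin expression. A separate CMV-EGFP cassette in the same vector marks transduced cells by fluorescence. GFP is the only eukaryotic marker listed, so no drug selection is available in mammalian cells. The vector is also classed as Cre/Lox, reflecting loxP sites in the LentiLox design, though the record does not detail their placement, and no feature table was supplied to confirm individual elements.

After packaging into lentiviral particles with helper plasmids, the construct delivers stable shRNA expression to dividing and non-dividing cells, including neurons. The associated publication used it to lower mu opioid receptor expression in the mouse ventral tegmental area and to examine the effect on ethanol consumption.
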