Addgene plasmid #59298: pLL3.7 Mor2 shRNA
Purpose: 3rd generation lentiviral vector expressing shRNA to mouse Opmr1
Depositing lab: Ulrike Heberlein. Depositing organization: University of California, San Francisco (UCSF). Publication: Downregulation of mu opioid receptor by RNA interference in the ventral tegmental area reduces ethanol consumption in mice. Lasek AW, Janak PH, He L, Whistler JL, Heberlein U. Genes Brain Behav. 2007 Nov;6(8):728-35. Epub 2007 Mar 26. 10.1111/j.1601-183X.2007.00303.x PubMed 17428267.
Backbone
  Vector backbone: pLL3.7
  Backbone manufacturer: Addgene Plasmid #11795
  Backbone size w/o insert (bp): 7650
  Total vector size (bp): 7579
  Vector type: Mammalian Expression, Lentiviral, RNAi, Cre/Lox
  Selectable markers: GFP
Growth in bacteria
  Bacterial resistance: Ampicillin, 100 μg/mL
  Growth temperature: 30°C
  Growth strain: Stbl3
  Growth instructions: Although this plasmid grows in standard bacteria, to reduce the chance of recombination we recommend that you grow the plasmid at 30oC in Stbl3 cells from Invitrogen.
  Copy number: High Copy
Gene/Insert
  Gene/Insert name: Mor2 shRNA (alt name: Mor2)
  gRNA/shRNA sequence: GACTGTTTCCTGGCACTTC
  Species: M. musculus (mouse)
  Promoter: mouse U6
  Cloning method: Restriction Enzyme; 5′ cloning site HpaI (unknown if destroyed); 3′ cloning site XhoI (unknown if destroyed)
  Sequencing primers: 5′ U6 (5'-cagtgcaggggaaagaatagtagac-3')
Resource information
  A portion of this plasmid was derived from a plasmid made by: Luk Parijs
Terms and licenses: Academic/Nonprofit Terms; Industry Terms: Not Available to Industry
Depositor comments: Lentiviral vector that expresses shRNA under the mouse U6 promoter. A CMV-EGFP reporter cassette is included in the vector to monitor expression. Supported by the NIAAA INIA West consortium.
How to cite: pLL3.7 Mor2 shRNA was a gift from Ulrike Heberlein (Addgene plasmid # 59298 ; http://n2t.net/addgene:59298 ; RRID:Addgene_59298)
